Addgene plasmid #83960: ASAP2f
Purpose: Fluorescent reporter for voltage imaging
Depositing lab: Michael Lin. Depositing organization: Stanford University. Publication: Subcellular Imaging of Voltage and Calcium Signals Reveals Neural Processing In Vivo. Yang HH, St-Pierre F, Sun X, Ding X, Lin MZ, Clandinin TR. Cell. 2016 Jun 30;166(1):245-57. doi: 10.1016/j.cell.2016.05.031. Epub 2016 Jun 2. PubMed 27264607.
Backbone
  Vector backbone: pcDNA3.1/Puro-CAG
  Backbone manufacturer: Invitrogen/Dr. Paulmurugan Ramasamy
  Backbone size w/o insert (bp): 6108
  Total vector size (bp): 7386
  Modifications to backbone: In pcDNA3.1/Puro-CAG, the cytomegalovirus enhancer and chicken beta-actin promoter replace the cytomegalovirus enhancer-promoter of pcDNA3.1-Puro.
  Vector type: Mammalian Expression
  Selectable markers: Puromycin
Growth in bacteria
  Bacterial resistance: Ampicillin, 100 μg/mL
  Growth temperature: 37°C
  Growth strain: DH5alpha
  Copy number: High Copy
Gene/Insert
  Gene/Insert name: ASAP2f
  Species: Synthetic
  Insert size (bp): 1278
  Promoter: CAG
  Cloning method: Restriction Enzyme; 5′ cloning site NheI (not destroyed); 3′ cloning site HindIII (not destroyed)
  Sequencing primers: 5′ AAGGTGGTGGCTGGTGTGGC; 3′ BGH Reverse
Terms and licenses: Academic/Nonprofit Terms; Industry Terms: Not Available to Industry
How to cite: ASAP2f was a gift from Michael Lin (Addgene plasmid # 83960 ; http://n2t.net/addgene:83960 ; RRID:Addgene_83960)
