[The description below was written by a language model from this plasmid's Addgene catalogue record and pLannotate feature annotations shown in this document.]
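Description:
ASAP2f is a mammalian expression plasmid encoding a synthetic, genetically encoded fluorescent voltage indicator, built in the pcDNA3.1/Puro-CAG backbone. In this backbone the original cytomegalovirus enhancer-promoter of pcDNA3.1-Puro has been replaced by the CAG promoter. The feature table shows its components spanning the numbering origin of the circular sequence: the CMV immediate-early enhancer, the chicken β-actin promoter, and the chimeric chicken β-actin/rabbit β-globin intron. A short "HBB" hit immediately after the intron most likely reflects the rabbit β-globin-derived portion of CAG rather than a separate coding sequence. The roughly 1.3 kb ASAP2f insert sits between NheI and HindIII sites downstream of CAG and is terminated by the bovine growth hormone polyadenylation signal. The annotation recognises only a GFP-derived segment (called cEGFP) within the insert. The flanking parts of the reading frame are unannotated, and the record does not describe the sensor's voltage-sensing portion or the changes that distinguish this variant.

For propagation in E. coli the plasmid carries a high-copy ColE1/pUC-type origin and an ampicillin resistance gene with its own promoter. An f1 origin and remnants of lac regulatory sequence are also present as backbone carryover. For selection in mammalian cells, an SV40 early promoter drives puromycin N-acetyltransferase, followed by a residual bleomycin-resistance fragment and the SV40 polyadenylation signal.

The stated purpose is voltage imaging, with strong constitutive CAG-driven expression of the reporter in transfected mammalian cells so that membrane potential changes can be read out optically. The associated publication concerns subcellular imaging of voltage and calcium signals in neurons in vivo. The sequenced record is a few bases shorter than the catalogue size.
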