Features (pLannotate 1.2.2; 20 found; start..end, strand, type, name):
     24..45      +  promoter       chicken β-actin promoter (fragment): No description available
    168..1184    +  intron         chimeric intron: chimera between introns from chicken β-actin and rabbit β-globin
   1188..1322    +  CDS            HBB: HBB_COLGU - Experimental evidence at transcript level: Swiss-Prot protein existence level 2. Involved in oxygen transport from the lung to the various peripheral tissues. From Colobus guereza (Mantled guereza) (Eastern black-and-white colobus monkey).
   1803..2519    +  CDS            cEGFP: cEGFP is a basic (constitutively fluorescent) green fluorescent protein published in 2008, derived from Aequorea victoria.
   2751..2975    +  polyA_signal   bGH poly(A) signal: bovine growth hormone polyadenylation signal
   2979..3000    +  promoter       SV40 promoter (fragment): SV40 enhancer and early promoter
   3021..3449    +  rep_origin     f1 ori (sequence partly withheld): f1 bacteriophage origin of replication; arrow indicates direction of (+) strand synthesis
   3463..3792    +  promoter       SV40 promoter: SV40 enhancer and early promoter
   3803..4402    +  CDS            PuroR: puromycin N-acetyltransferase; pac from Streptomyces alboniger; confers resistance to puromycin
   4409..4567    +  CDS            ble (fragment): BLE_KLEPN - Experimental evidence at protein level: Swiss-Prot protein existence level 1. Binding protein with a strong affinity to the bleomycin family of antibiotics. Binds to CL990; an antimitotic-antibiotic compound. From Klebsiella pneumoniae.
   4562..4683    +  polyA_signal   SV40 poly(A) signal: SV40 polyadenylation signal
   4756..4772    -  protein_bind   lac operator: The lac repressor binds to the lac operator to inhibit transcription in E. coli. This inhibition can be relieved by adding lactose or isopropyl-β-D-thiogalactopyranoside (IPTG). lac repressor encoded by lacI
   4780..4810    -  promoter       lac promoter: promoter for the E. coli lac operon
   4825..4846    -  protein_bind   CAP binding site: CAP binding activates transcription in the presence of cAMP. E. coli catabolite activator protein
   4859..4951    -  CDS            lacI (fragment): lac repressor; lacI; The lac repressor binds to the lac operator to inhibit transcription in E. coli. This inhibition can be relieved by adding lactose or isopropyl-β-D-thiogalactopyranoside (IPTG).
   5134..5722    -  rep_origin     ori: high-copy-number ColE1/pMB1/pBR322/pUC origin of replication
   5893..6753    -  CDS            AmpR: β-lactamase; bla; confers resistance to ampicillin, carbenicillin, and related antibiotics
   6754..6858    -  promoter       AmpR promoter: bla
   6890..7269    +  enhancer       CMV enhancer: human cytomegalovirus immediate early enhancer
   7271..7377    +  promoter       chicken β-actin promoter (fragment): contains a 21-bp deletion relative to the standard chicken β-actin promoter
>Addgene plasmid #83960 | ASAP2f | addgene full sequence | sequence record 240797 | Addgene NGS Result
GGGGGGGGGGGGGSGCGCCRGGSGGGGGGGGGGGGGGGGGGGGGGGGGGGGGGGSGRGGSGGRGRGGKGS
GGCGGCAGCCAATCAGAGCGGCGCGCTCCGAAAGTTTCCTTTTATGGCGAGGCGGCGGCGGCGGCGGCCC
TATAAAAAGCGAAGCGCGCGGCGGGCGGGAGTCGCTGCGCGCTGCCTTCGCCCCGTGCCCCGCTCCGCCG
CCGCCTCGCGCCGCCCGCCCCGGCTCTGACTGACCGCGTTACTCCCACAGGTGAGCGGGCGGGACGGCCC
TTCTCCTCCGGGCTGTAATTAGCGCTTGGTTTAATGACGGCTTGTTTCTTTTCTGTGGCTGCGTGAAAGC
CTTGAGGGGCTCCGGGAGGGCCCTTTGTGCGGGGGGAGCGGCTCGGGGGGTGCGTGCGTGTGTGTGTGCG
TGGGGAGCGCCGCGTGCGGCTCCGCGCTGCCCGGCGGCTGTGAGCGCTGCGGGCGCGGCGCGGGGCTTTG
TGCGCTCCGCAGTGTGCGCGAGGGGAGCGCGGCCGGGGGCGGTGCCCCGCGGTGCGGGGGGGGCTGCGAG
GGGAACAAAGGCTGCGTGCGGGGTGTGTGCGTGGGGGGGTGAGCAGGGGGTGTGGGCGCGTCGGTCGGGC
TGCAACCCCCCCTGCACCCCCCTCCCCGAGTTGCTGAGCACGGCCCGGCTTCGGGTGCGGGGCTCCGTAC
GGGGCGTGGCGCGGGGCTCGCCGTGCCGGGCGGGGGGTGGCGGCAGGTGGGGGTGCCGGGCGGGGCGGGG
CCGCCTCGGGCCGGGGAGGGCTCGGGGGAGGGGCGCGGCGGCCCCCGGAGCGCCGGCGGCTGTCGAGGCG
CGGCGAGCCGCAGCCATTGCCTTTTATGGTAATCGTGCGAGAGGGCGCAGGGACTTCCTTTGTCCCAAAT
CTGTGCGGAGCCGAAATCTGGGAGGCGCCGCCGCACCCCCTCTAGCGGGCGCGGGGCGAAGCGGTGCGGC
GCCGGCAGGAAGGAAATGGGCGGGGAGGGCCTTCGTGCGTCGCCGCGCCGCCGTCCCCTTCTCCCTCTCC
AGCCTCGGGGCTGTCCGCGGGGGGACGGCTGCCTTCGGGGGGGACGGGGCAGGGCGGGGTTCGGCTTCTG
GCGTGTGACCGGCGGCTCTAGAGCCTCTGCTAACCATGTTCATGCCTTCTTCTTTTTCCTACAGCTCCTG
GGCAACGTGCTGGTTATTGTGCTGTCTCATCATTTTGGCAAAGAATTCCTCGAGGAATTCACTCCTCAGG
TGCAGGCTGCCTATCAGAAGGTGGTGGCTGGTGTGGCCAATGCCCTGGCTCACAAATACCACTGAGATCT
GCATGAGCTAGCCGCCACCATGGAGACGACTGTGAGGTATGAACAGGGGTCAGAGCTCACTAAAACTTCG
AGCTCTCCAACAGCAGATGAGCCCACGATAAAGATTGATGATGGTCGTGATGAGGGTAATGAACAAGACA
GCTGTTCCAATACCATTAGGAGAAAAATTTCCCCGTTTGTGATGTCATTTGGATTCAGAGTATTTGGAGT
TGTGCTTATCATTGTAGACATCATAGTGGTGATTGTGGATCTGGCCATCAGTGAGAAGAAAAGAGGCATT
AGAGAGATTCTTGAAGGTGTTTCCCTGGCTATAGCACTCTTCTTCCTTGTTGATGTTCTCATGAGAGTGT
TTGTTGAAGGCTTCAAGAACTATTTCCGGTCCAAACTGAATACTTTGGATGCAGTCATAGTAGTGGGCAC
TCTGCTAATTAATATGACCTACTCCTTCTCTGACCTTAGCTTTAACAGCCATAACGTGTATATTACCGCG
GATAAACAGAAAAACGGCATTAAAGCGAACTTTACCGTGCGCCATAACGTGGAAGATGGCAGCGTGCAGC
TGGCGGATCATTATCAGCAGAACACCCCGATTGGCGATGGCCCGGTGCTGCTGCCGGATAACCATTATCT
GAGCACCCAGACCGTGCTGAGCAAAGATCCGAACGAAAAACGCGATCACATGGTGCTGCTGGAATTTGTG
ACCGCAGCGGGCATTACACACGGCATGGATGAACTGTATGGCGGCACCGGCGGCAGCGCGAGCCAGGGCG
AAGAACTGTTTACCGGCGTGGTGCCGATTCTGGTGGAACTGGATGGCGATGTGAACGGCCATAAATTTAG
CGTGCGCGGCGAAGGCGAAGGCGATGCGACCATTGGCAAACTGACCCTGAAATTTATTTGCACCACCGGC
AAACTACCGGTGCCGTGGCCGACCCTGGTGACCACCTTAACCTATGGCGTGCAGTGCTTTAGCCGCTATC
CGGATCATATGAAACGCCATGATTTTTTTAAAAGCGCGATGCCGGAAGGCTATGTGCAGGAACGCACCAT
TAGCTTTAAAGATGATGGCAAATATAAAACCCGCGCGGTGGTGAAATTTGAAGGCGATACCCTGGTGAAC
CGCATTGAACTGAAAGGCACCGATTTTAAAGAAGATGGCAACATTCTGGGGCATAAACTGGAATATAACA
CAGATCAGATGCCGCAGATGGTTACTCTTCTTCGAGTTCTGAGAATTGTTATCTTAATAAGAATATTTCG
CCTGGCTTCACAGAAGAAACAACTTGAAGTGGTAACCTAATGAAAGCTTGGTACCGAGCTCGGATCCACT
AGTCCAGTGTGGTGGAATTCTGCAGATATCCAGCACAGTGGCGGCCGCTCGAGTCTAGAGGGCCCGTTTA
AACCCGCTGATCAGCCTCGACTGTGCCTTCTAGTTGCCAGCCATCTGTTGTTTGCCCCTCCCCCGTGCCT
TCCTTGACCCTGGAAGGTGCCACTCCCACTGTCCTTTCCTAATAAAATGAGGAAATTGCATCGCATTGTC
TGAGTAGGTGTCATTCTATTCTGGGGGGTGGGGTGGGGCAGGACAGCAAGGGGGAGGATTGGGAAGACAA
TAGCAGGCATGCTGGGGATGCGGTGGGCTCTATGGCTTCTGAGGCGGAAAGAACCAGCTGGGGCTCTAGG
GGGTATCCCC
[124 nt withheld, positions 3021-3144]
C
[91 nt withheld, positions 3146-3236]
A
[49 nt withheld, positions 3238-3286]
CCTTTGACGTTGGAGTCCACGTTCTTT
[37 nt withheld, positions 3314-3350]
ACCCTATCTCGGTCTATTCTTTTGATTTATAAGGGATTTTGCCGATTTCGGCCTATTGGTTAAAAAATGA
GCTGATTTAACAAAAATTTAACGCGAATTAATTCTGTGGAATGTGTGTCAGTTAGGGTGTGGAAAGTCCC
CAGGCTCCCCAGCAGGCAGAAGTATGCAAAGCATGCATCTCAATTAGTCAGCAACCAGGTGTGGAAAGTC
CCCAGGCTCCCCAGCAGGCAGAAGTATGCAAAGCATGCATCTCAATTAGTCAGCAACCATAGTCCCGCCC
CTAACTCCGCCCATCCCGCCCCTAACTCCGCCCAGTTCCGCCCATTCTCCGCCCCATGGCTGACTAATTT
TTTTTATTTATGCAGAGGCCGAGGCCGCCTCTGCCTCTGAGCTATTCCAGAAGTAGTGAGGAGGCTTTTT
TGGAGGCCTAGGCTTTTGCAAAAAGCTCCCGCATGACCGAGTACAAGCCCACGGTGCGCCTCGCCACCCG
CGACGACGTCCCCAGGGCCGTACGCACCCTCGCCGCCGCGTTCGCCGACTACCCCGCCACGCGCCACACC
GTCGATCCGGACCGCCACATCGAGCGGGTCACCGAGCTGCAAGAACTCTTCCTCACGCGCGTCGGGCTCG
ACATCGGCAAGGTGTGGGTCGCGGACGACGGCGCCGCGGTGGCGGTCTGGACCACGCCGGAGAGCGTCGA
AGCGGGGGCGGTGTTCGCCGAGATCGGCCCGCGCATGGCCGAGTTGAGCGGTTCCCGGCTGGCCGCGCAG
CAACAGATGGAAGGCCTCCTGGCGCCGCACCGGCCCAAGGAGCCCGCGTGGTTCCTGGCCACCGTCGGCG
TCTCGCCCGACCACCAGGGCAAGGGTCTGGGCAGCGCCGTCGTGCTCCCCGGAGTGGAGGCGGCCGAGCG
CGCCGGGGTGCCCGCCTTCCTGGAGACCTCCGCGCCCCGCAACCTCCCCTTCTACGAGCGGCTCGGCTTC
ACCGTCACCGCCGACGTCGAGGTGCCCGAAGGACCGCGCACCTGGTGCATGACCCGCAAGCCCGGTGCCT
GATTCGAAATGACCGACCAAGCGACGCCCAACCTGCCATCACGAGATTTCGATTCCACCGCCGCCTTCTA
TGAAAGGTTGGGCTTCGGAATCGTTTTCCGGGACGCCGGCTGGATGATCCTCCAGCGCGGGGATCTCATG
CTGGAGTTCTTCGCCCACCCCAACTTGTTTATTGCAGCTTATAATGGTTACAAATAAAGCAATAGCATCA
CAAATTTCACAAATAAAGCATTTTTTTCACTGCATTCTAGTTGTGGTTTGTCCAAACTCATCAATGTATC
TTATCATGTCTGTATACCGTCGACCTCTAGCTAGAGCTTGGCGTAATCATGGTCATAGCTGTTTCCTGTG
TGAAATTGTTATCCGCTCACAATTCCACACAACATACGAGCCGGAAGCATAAAGTGTAAAGCCTGGGGTG
CCTAATGAGTGAGCTAACTCACATTAATTGCGTTGCGCTCACTGCCCGCTTTCCAGTCGGGAAACCTGTC
GTGCCAGCTGCATTAATGAATCGGCCAACGCGCGGGGAGAGGCGGTTTGCGTATTGGGCGCTCTTCCGCT
TCCTCGCTCACTGACTCGCTGCGCTCGGTCGTTCGGCTGCGGCGAGCGGTATCAGCTCACTCAAAGGCGG
TAATACGGTTATCCACAGAATCAGGGGATAACGCAGGAAAGAACATGTGAGCAAAAGGCCAGCAAAAGGC
CAGGAACCGTAAAAAGGCCGCGTTGCTGGCGTTTTTCCATAGGCTCCGCCCCCCTGACGAGCATCACAAA
AATCGACGCTCAAGTCAGAGGTGGCGAAACCCGACAGGACTATAAAGATACCAGGCGTTTCCCCCTGGAA
GCTCCCTCGTGCGCTCTCCTGTTCCGACCCTGCCGCTTACCGGATACCTGTCCGCCTTTCTCCCTTCGGG
AAGCGTGGCGCTTTCTCATAGCTCACGCTGTAGGTATCTCAGTTCGGTGTAGGTCGTTCGCTCCAAGCTG
GGCTGTGTGCACGAACCCCCCGTTCAGCCCGACCGCTGCGCCTTATCCGGTAACTATCGTCTTGAGTCCA
ACCCGGTAAGACACGACTTATCGCCACTGGCAGCAGCCACTGGTAACAGGATTAGCAGAGCGAGGTATGT
AGGCGGTGCTACAGAGTTCTTGAAGTGGTGGCCTAACTACGGCTACACTAGAAGAACAGTATTTGGTATC
TGCGCTCTGCTGAAGCCAGTTACCTTCGGAAAAAGAGTTGGTAGCTCTTGATCCGGCAAACAAACCACCG
CTGGTAGCGGTGGTTTTTTTGTTTGCAAGCAGCAGATTACGCGCAGAAAAAAAGGATCTCAAGAAGATCC
TTTGATCTTTTCTACGGGGTCTGACGCTCAGTGGAACGAAAACTCACGTTAAGGGATTTTGGTCATGAGA
TTATCAAAAAGGATCTTCACCTAGATCCTTTTAAATTAAAAATGAAGTTTTAAATCAATCTAAAGTATAT
ATGAGTAAACTTGGTCTGACAGTTACCAATGCTTAATCAGTGAGGCACCTATCTCAGCGATCTGTCTATT
TCGTTCATCCATAGTTGCCTGACTCCCCGTCGTGTAGATAACTACGATACGGGAGGGCTTACCATCTGGC
CCCAGTGCTGCAATGATACCGCGAGACCCACGCTCACCGGCTCCAGATTTATCAGCAATAAACCAGCCAG
CCGGAAGGGCCGAGCGCAGAAGTGGTCCTGCAACTTTATCCGCCTCCATCCAGTCTATTAATTGTTGCCG
GGAAGCTAGAGTAAGTAGTTCGCCAGTTAATAGTTTGCGCAACGTTGTTGCCATTGCTACAGGCATCGTG
GTGTCACGCTCGTCGTTTGGTATGGCTTCATTCAGCTCCGGTTCCCAACGATCAAGGCGAGTTACATGAT
CCCCCATGTTGTGCAAAAAAGCGGTTAGCTCCTTCGGTCCTCCGATCGTTGTCAGAAGTAAGTTGGCCGC
AGTGTTATCACTCATGGTTATGGCAGCACTGCATAATTCTCTTACTGTCATGCCATCCGTAAGATGCTTT
TCTGTGACTGGTGAGTACTCAACCAAGTCATTCTGAGAATAGTGTATGCGGCGACCGAGTTGCTCTTGCC
CGGCGTCAATACGGGATAATACCGCGCCACATAGCAGAACTTTAAAAGTGCTCATCATTGGAAAACGTTC
TTCGGGGCGAAAACTCTCAAGGATCTTACCGCTGTTGAGATCCAGTTCGATGTAACCCACTCGTGCACCC
AACTGATCTTCAGCATCTTTTACTTTCACCAGCGTTTCTGGGTGAGCAAAAACAGGAAGGCAAAATGCCG
CAAAAAAGGGAATAAGGGCGACACGGAAATGTTGAATACTCATACTCTTCCTTTTTCAATATTATTGAAG
CATTTATCAGGGTTATTGTCTCATGAGCGGATACATATTTGAATGTATTTAGAAAAATAAACAAATAGGG
GTTCCGCGCACATTTCCCCGAAAAGTGCCACCTGACGTCGACATTGATTATTGACTAGTTATTAATAGTA
ATCAATTACGGGGTCATTAGTTCATAGCCCATATATGGAGTTCCGCGTTACATAACTTACGGTAAATGGC
CCGCCTGGCTGACCGCCCAACGACCCCCGCCCATTGACGTCAATAATGACGTATGTTCCCATAGTAACGC
CAATAGGGACTTTCCATTGACGTCAATGGGTGGAGTATTTACGGTAAACTGCCCACTTGGCAGTACATCA
AGTGTATCATATGCCAAGTACGCCCCCTATTGACGTCAATGACGGTAAATGGCCCGCCTGGCATTATGCC
CAGTACATGACCTTATGGGACTTTCCTACTTGGCAGTACATCTACGTATTAGTCATCGCTATTACCATGG
TCGAGGTGAGCCCCACGTTCTGCTTCACTCTCCCCATCTCCCCCCCCTCCCCACCCCCAATTTTGTATTT
ATTTATTTTTTAATTATTTTGTGCAGCGATGGGGGCG
