>Addgene plasmid #83960 | ASAP2f | addgene partial sequence | sequence record 165119 | pCAG-F 5'-GCAACGTGCTGGTTATTGTG-3'
TCACTCCTCAGGTGCAGGCTGCCTATCAGAAGGTGGTGGCTGGTGTGGCCAATGCCCTGGCTCACAAATA
CCACTGAGATCTGCATGAGCTAGCCGCCACCATGGAGACGACTGTGAGGTATGAACAGGGGTCAGAGCTC
ACTAAAACTTCGAGCTCTCCAACAGCAGATGAGCCCACGATAAAGATTGATGATGGTCGTGATGAGGGTA
ATGAACAAGACAGCTGTTCCAATACCATTAGGAGAAAAATTTCCCCGTTTGTGATGTCATTTGGATTCAG
AGTATTTGGAGTTGTGCTTATCATTGTAGACATCATAGTGGTGATTGTGGATCTGGCCATCAGTGAGAAG
AAAAGAGGCATTAGAGAGATTCTTGAAGGTGTTTCCCTGGCTATAGCACTCTTCTTCCTTGTTGATGTTC
TCATGAGAGTGTTTGTTGAAGGCTTCAAGAACTATTTCCGGTCCAAACTGAATACTTTGGATGCAGTCAT
AGTAGTGGGCACTCTGCTAATTAATATGACCTACTCCTTCTCTGACCTTAGCTTTAACAGCCATAACGTG
TATATTACCGCGGATAAACAGAAAAACGGCATTAAAGCGAACTTTACCGTGCGCCATAACGTGGAAGATG
GCAGCGTGCAGCTGGCGGATCATTATCAGCAGAACACCCCGATTGGCGATGGCCCGGTGCTGCTGCCGGA
TAACCATTATCTGAGCACCCAGACCGTGCTGAGCAAAGATCCGAACGAAAAACGCGATCACATGGTGCTG
CTGGAATTTGTGACCGCAGCGGGCATTACACACGGCATGGATGAACTGTATGGCGGCACCGGCGGCAGCG
CGAGCCAGGGCGA
