>Addgene plasmid #83960 | ASAP2f | addgene partial sequence | sequence record 165120 | BGH-rev 5'-TAGAAGGCACAGTCGAGG-3'
TGTGCTGGATATCTGCAGAATTCCACCACACTGGACTAGTGGATCCGAGCTCGGTACCAAGCTTTCATTA
GGTTACCACTTCAAGTTGTTTCTTCTGTGAAGCCAGGCGAAATATTCTTATTAAGATAACAATTCTCAGA
ACTCGAAGAAGAGTAACCATCTGCGGCATCTGATCTGTGTTATATTCCAGTTTATGCCCCAGAATGTTGC
CATCTTCTTTAAAATCGGTGCCTTTCAGTTCAATGCGGTTCACCAGGGTATCGCCTTCAAATTTCACCAC
CGCGCGGGTTTTATATTTGCCATCATCTTTAAAGCTAATGGTGCGTTCCTGCACATAGCCTTCCGGCATC
GCGCTTTTAAAAAAATCATGGCGTTTCATATGATCCGGATAGCGGCTAAAGCACTGCACGCCATAGGTTA
AGGTGGTCACCAGGGTCGGCCACGGCACCGGTAGTTTGCCGGTGGTGCAAATAAATTTCAGGGTCAGTTT
GCCAATGGTCGCATCGCCTTCGCCTTCGCCGCGCACGCTAAATTTATGGCCGTTCACATCGCCATCCAGT
TCCACCAGAATCGGCACCACGCCGGTAAACAGTTCTTCGCCCTGGCTCGCGCTGCCGCCGGTGCCGCCAT
ACAGTTCATCCATGCCGTGTGTAATGCCCGCTGCGGTCACAAATTCCAGCAGCACCATGTGATCGCGTTT
TTCGTTCGGATCTTTGCTCAGCACGGTCTGGGTGCTCAGATAATGGTTATCCGGCAGCAGCACCGGGCCA
TCGCCAATCGGGGTGTTCTGCTGATAATGATCCGCCAGCTGCACGCTGCCATCTTCCACGTTATGGC
